Addgene plasmid #108484: pcDNA4-Tet-on-vsv-CenpB 1-166-dCEN- Incenp-GFP
Purpose: inducible expression of vsv-CenpB-1-166-dCEN-INCENP-EGFP
Depositing lab: Susanne Lens. Publication: Sensing chromosome bi-orientation by spatial separation of aurora B kinase from kinetochore substrates. Liu D, Vader G, Vromans MJ, Lampson MA, Lens SM. Science. 2009 Mar 6;323(5919):1350-3. doi: 10.1126/science.1167000. Epub 2009 Jan 15. PubMed 19150808.
Backbone
  Vector backbone: pcDNA4-TO
  Backbone size w/o insert (bp): 5100
  Vector type: Mammalian Expression
  Selectable markers: Zeocin
Growth in bacteria
  Bacterial resistance: Ampicillin, 100 μg/mL
  Growth temperature: 37°C
  Growth strain: DH5alpha
  Copy number: High Copy
Gene/Insert
  Gene/Insert name: CenpB-dCEN-INCENP
  Species: H. sapiens (human)
  Insert size (bp): 3126
  Mutation: CEN box replaced by CenpB 1-166
  Entrez Gene: INCENP
  Promoter: CMV
  Tag / fusion protein: VSV (N terminal on insert); EGFP (C terminal on insert)
  Cloning method: Restriction Enzyme; 5′ cloning site BamH1 (destroyed during cloning); 3′ cloning site Xba1 (unknown if destroyed)
Terms and licenses: Academic/Nonprofit Terms; Industry Terms: Not Available to Industry
How to cite: pcDNA4-Tet-on-vsv-CenpB 1-166-dCEN- Incenp-GFP was a gift from Susanne Lens (Addgene plasmid # 108484 ; http://n2t.net/addgene:108484 ; RRID:Addgene_108484)
