[The description below was written by a language model from this plasmid's Addgene catalogue record and pLannotate feature annotations shown in this document.]
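Description:
pcDNA4-Tet-on-vsv-CenpB 1-166-dCEN- Incenp-GFP is a mammalian expression plasmid built on the pcDNA4-TO backbone for tetracycline-inducible production of a retargeted human INCENP fusion protein. It is maintained in E. coli through a high-copy ColE1/pUC-type origin with ampicillin selection (AmpR under its bla promoter), and also carries an f1 origin. For selection in mammalian cells it contains a Zeocin resistance cassette in which the Sh ble gene is driven by the SV40 early promoter, with an EM7 bacterial promoter upstream, and is terminated by an SV40 polyadenylation signal.

The expression cassette uses the CMV enhancer and immediate early promoter followed by short tet operator-like elements. In this backbone design these allow a Tet repressor supplied by the host cell line to hold transcription off until tetracycline or doxycycline is added. The open reading frame joins residues 1–166 of CENP-B, the region that recognises the CENP-B box in alphoid satellite DNA, directly to an INCENP fragment lacking its N-terminal CEN box. That is the portion that normally connects INCENP to survivin and borealin and so brings the chromosomal passenger complex to the inner centromere. EGFP is fused at the C terminus through a short linker derived from a multiple cloning site, and a bGH polyadenylation signal ends the transcript. The catalogue lists an N-terminal VSV epitope tag, which the feature table does not annotate separately.

Replacing the native centromere-targeting module with the CENP-B DNA-binding domain tethers INCENP, and with it Aurora B bound at the INCENP C terminus, to centromeric satellite DNA. This lets the position of the kinase relative to its kinetochore substrates be manipulated and visualised in studies of chromosome bi-orientation.
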