Features (pLannotate 1.2.2; 26 found; start..end, strand, type, name):
     28..80      -  misc_feature   bom (fragment): basis of mobility region from pBR322
    235..614     +  enhancer       CMV enhancer: human cytomegalovirus immediate early enhancer
    615..818     +  promoter       CMV promoter: human cytomegalovirus (CMV) immediate early promoter
    820..839     +  promoter       PLtetO-1 promoter (fragment): modified phage lambda PL promoter with tet operator sites (Lutz and Bujard, 1997)
    841..860     +  promoter       PLtetO-1 promoter (fragment): modified phage lambda PL promoter with tet operator sites (Lutz and Bujard, 1997)
    868..901     +  promoter       TRE3GV promoter (fragment): 3rd-generation Tet-responsive promoter that can be activated by binding of Tet-On® 3G, optimized for retroviral and lentiviral vectors
    997..1014    +  misc_feature   MCS (fragment): multiple cloning site
   1075..1572    +  CDS            CENPB (fragment): CENPB_HUMAN - Experimental evidence at protein level: Swiss-Prot protein existence level 1. Interacts with centromeric heterochromatin in chromosomes and binds to a specific 17 bp subset of alphoid satellite DNA, called the CENP-B box (PubMed:11726497). May organize arrays of centromere satellite DNA into a higher-order structure which then directs centromere formation and kinetochore assembly in mammalian chromosomes (Probable). From Homo sapiens (Human).
   1573..4185    +  CDS            INCENP (fragment): INCE_HUMAN - Experimental evidence at protein level: Swiss-Prot protein existence level 1. Component of the chromosomal passenger complex (CPC), a complex that acts as a key regulator of mitosis. The CPC complex has essential functions at the centromere in ensuring correct chromosome alignment and segregation and is required for chromatin-induced microtubule stabilization and spindle assembly. Acts as a scaffold regulating CPC localization and activity. The C-terminus associates with AURKB or AURKC, the N-terminus associated with BIRC5/survivin and CDCA8/borealin tethers the CPC to the inner c
   4185..4229    +  misc_feature   MCS (fragment): multiple cloning site
   4243..4962    +  CDS            EGFP: the original enhanced GFP (Yang et al., 1996) mammalian codon-optimized
   5014..5238    +  polyA_signal   bGH poly(A) signal: bovine growth hormone polyadenylation signal
   5242..5263    +  promoter       SV40 promoter (fragment): SV40 enhancer and early promoter
   5284..5712    +  rep_origin     f1 ori (sequence partly withheld): f1 bacteriophage origin of replication; arrow indicates direction of (+) strand synthesis
   5726..6055    +  promoter       SV40 promoter: SV40 enhancer and early promoter
   6103..6150    +  promoter       EM7 promoter: synthetic bacterial promoter&nbsp
   6169..6543    +  CDS            BleoR: antibiotic-binding protein; Sh ble from Streptoalloteichus hindustanus; confers resistance to bleomycin, phleomycin, and Zeocin™
   6553..6678    +  CDS            ble (fragment): BLE_KLEPN - Experimental evidence at protein level: Swiss-Prot protein existence level 1. Binding protein with a strong affinity to the bleomycin family of antibiotics. Binds to CL990; an antimitotic-antibiotic compound. From Klebsiella pneumoniae.
   6673..6794    +  polyA_signal   SV40 poly(A) signal: SV40 polyadenylation signal
   6867..6883    -  protein_bind   lac operator: The lac repressor binds to the lac operator to inhibit transcription in E. coli. This inhibition can be relieved by adding lactose or isopropyl-β-D-thiogalactopyranoside (IPTG). lac repressor encoded by lacI
   6891..6921    -  promoter       lac promoter: promoter for the E. coli lac operon
   6936..6957    -  protein_bind   CAP binding site: CAP binding activates transcription in the presence of cAMP. E. coli catabolite activator protein
   6970..7062    -  CDS            lacI (fragment): lac repressor; lacI; The lac repressor binds to the lac operator to inhibit transcription in E. coli. This inhibition can be relieved by adding lactose or isopropyl-β-D-thiogalactopyranoside (IPTG).
   7245..7833    -  rep_origin     ori: high-copy-number ColE1/pMB1/pBR322/pUC origin of replication
   8004..8864    -  CDS            AmpR: β-lactamase; bla; confers resistance to ampicillin, carbenicillin, and related antibiotics
   8865..8969    -  promoter       AmpR promoter: bla
>Addgene plasmid #108484 | pcDNA4-Tet-on-vsv-CenpB 1-166-dCEN- Incenp-GFP | addgene full sequence | sequence record 208768 | Addgene NGS Result
GACGGATCGGGAGATCTCCCGATCCCCTATGGTGCACTCTCAGTACAATCTGCTCTGATGCCGCATAGTT
AAGCCAGTATCTGCTCCCTGCTTGTGTGTTGGAGGTCGCTGAGTAGTGCGCGAGCAAAATTTAAGCTACA
ACAAGGCAAGGCTTGACCGACAATTGCATGAAGAATCTGCTTAGGGTTAGGCGTTTTGCGCTGCTTCGCG
ATGTACGGGCCAGATATACGCGTTGACATTGATTATTGACTAGTTATTAATAGTAATCAATTACGGGGTC
ATTAGTTCATAGCCCATATATGGAGTTCCGCGTTACATAACTTACGGTAAATGGCCCGCCTGGCTGACCG
CCCAACGACCCCCGCCCATTGACGTCAATAATGACGTATGTTCCCATAGTAACGCCAATAGGGACTTTCC
ATTGACGTCAATGGGTGGAGTATTTACGGTAAACTGCCCACTTGGCAGTACATCAAGTGTATCATATGCC
AAGTACGCCCCCTATTGACGTCAATGACGGTAAATGGCCCGCCTGGCATTATGCCCAGTACATGACCTTA
TGGGACTTTCCTACTTGGCAGTACATCTACGTATTAGTCATCGCTATTACCATGGTGATGCGGTTTTGGC
AGTACATCAATGGGCGTGGATAGCGGTTTGACTCACGGGGATTTCCAAGTCTCCACCCCATTGACGTCAA
TGGGAGTTTGTTTTGGCACCAAAATCAACGGGACTTTCCAAAATGTCGTAACAACTCCGCCCCATTGACG
CAAATGGGCGGTAGGCGTGTACGGTGGGAGGTCTATATAAGCAGAGCTCTCCCTATCAGTGATAGAGATC
TCCCTATCAGTGATAGAGATCGTCGACGAGCTCGTTTAGTGAACCGTCAGATCGCCTGGAGACGCCATCC
ACGCTGTTTTGACCTCCATAGAAGACACCGGGACCGATCCAGCCTCCGGACTCTAGCGTTTAAACTTAAG
CTTGGTACCGAGCTCGGATCTCGAGCTCAAGCTTGGTACCGGATCCGCCACCATGTACACCGACATCGAG
ATGAACCGGTTGGGCAAGGAATTCGGCCCCAAGAGGCGACAGCTGACGTTCCGGGAGAAGTCACGGATCA
TCCAGGAGGTGGAGGAGAATCCGGACCTGCGCAAGGGCGAGATCGCGCGGCGCTTCAACATCCCGCCGTC
CACGCTGAGCACGATCCTGAAGAACAAGCGCGCCATCCTGGCGTCGGAGCGCAAGTACGGGGTGGCCTCC
ACCTGCCGCAAGACCAACAAGCTGTCTCCCTACGACAAGCTCGAGGGCTTGCTCATCGCCTGGTTCCAGC
AGATCCGCGCCGCCGGCCTGCCGGTCAAGGGCATCATCCTCAAGGAGAAGGCGCTGCGCATAGCCGAGGA
GCTGGGCATGGACGACTTCACCGCCTCCAACGGCTGGCTGGACCGCTTCCGCCGGCGCCACGGCGTGGTG
TCCTGCAGCGGCGTGGCCCGCGCCCGCGCGCGAAACGCTGCCCCCCGCACCCCGGCGGCGCCTGCCAGTC
CGGCCGCGGTGCCCTCGGAGGGCGGGAGCACTGAATTCAGCAAAGAGCCAGAGCTGATGCCCAAAACACC
TTCTCAGAAGAACCGACGGAAGAAGAGACGGATTTCTTATGTTCAGGATGAAAACAGAGATCCCATCAGG
AGAAGGTTATCCCGCAGAAAGTCTCGGAGCAGCCAGCTGAGCTCCCGACGCCTCCGCAGCAAGGACAGTG
TAGAGAAGCTGGCTACAGTGGTCGGGGAGAACGGCTCCGTTCTGCGGCGTGTGACCCGTGCTGCGGCTGC
AGCTGCCGCGGCTACCATGGCATTGGCTGCACCTTCTTCACCCACCCCTGAGTCTCCCACGATGCTGACT
AAGAAGCCCGAGGATAACCACACCCAGTGCCAGCTGGTGCCTGTGGTGGAGATCGGCATCAGTGAGCGCC
AGAATGCTGAGCAGCATGTCACCCAGCTCATGTCCACCGAGCCTCTGCCCCGCACTCTGTCCCCGACTCC
AGCTTCAGCCACAGCTCCAACCTCCCAGGGCATCCCGACATCAGATGAGGAATCAACACCTAAGAAGTCG
AAGGCCAGGATACTGGAGTCCATCACAGTGAGCTCCCTGATGGCTACACCCCAGGACCCCAAGGGTCAAG
GGGTCGGGACGGGGCGGTCTGCGTCTAAGCTCAGGATTGCGCAGGTCTCCCCTGGCCCACGGGACTCGCC
AGCCTTTCCAGATTCTCCATGGCGGGAGCGGGTGCTGGCTCCCATCCTGCCGGATAACTTCTCCACGCCC
ACGGGCTCTCGCACGGACTCTCAATCGGTGCGGCACAGCCCGATCGCCCCGTCTTCCCCGAGTCCCCGAG
TCTTAGCCCAGAAGTACTCTCTGGTGGCCAAACAGGAAAGTGTTGTCCGCAGGGCGAGCAGAAGGCTTGC
CAAGAAGACTGCCGAAGAGCCAGCTGCCTCTGGCCGCATCATCTGTCACAGTTACCTGGAGAGGCTCCTG
AATGTTGAGGTGCCCCAGAAAGTTGGTTCTGAGCAGAAGGAACCCCCCGAGGAGGCTGAGCCTGTGGCGG
CAGCTGAGCCAGAGGTCCCTGAGAACAACGGAAATAACTCGTGGCCCCACAATGACACAGAGATCGCCAA
CAGCACACCCAACCCGAAGCCTGCAGCCAGCAGCCCGGAAACACCCTCTGCAGGGCAGCAAGAGGCCAAG
ACGGACCAAGCAGATGGACCCAGAGAGCCACCGCAGAGTGCCAGGAGGAAGCGCAGCTACAAGCAGGCCG
TGAGTGAGCTGGACGAGGAGCAGCACCTGGAGGATGAGGAGCTGCAGCCCCCCAGGAGCAAGACCCCTTC
CTCACCCTGCCCAGCCAGCAAGGTGGTACGGCCCCTCCGGACCTTTCTGCACACAGTGCAGAGGAACCAG
ATGCTCACGACCCCGACCTCAGCCCCACGCAGCGTCATGAAGTCCTTTATTAAGCGCAACACTCCCCTGC
GCATGGACCCCAAGTGCAGCTTCGTCGAGAAGGAGCGGCAGCGCCTGGAGAATCTGCGGCGGAAGGAGGA
GGCCGAGCAGCTGCGCAGGCAGAAGGTGGAGGAGGACAAGCGGCGGCGGCTGGAGGAGGTGAAGCTGAAG
CGTGAGGAACGCCTCCGCAAGGTGCTGCAGGCCCGCGAGCGGGTGGAGCAGATGAAGGAGGAGAAGAAGA
AGCAGATTGAGCAGAAGTTTGCTCAGATCGACGAGAAGACTGAGAAGGCCAAGGAGGAGCGGCTGGCAGA
GGAGAAGGCCAAGAAAAAGGCGGCGGCCAAGAAGATGGAGGAGGTGGAAGCACGCAGGAAGCAGGAAGAG
GATGCACGTAGGCTCAGGTGGCTGCAGCAGGAGGAGGAAGAGCGGCGGCACCAAGAGCTGCTGCAGAAGA
AGAAGGAAGAGGAGCAGGAGCGGCTGCGGAAGGCGGCCGAGGCTAAGCGGCTGGCAGAGCAGCGGGAGCA
GGAGCGGCGGGAGCAGGAGCGGCGCGAGCAGGAGCGGCGCGAGCAGGAGCGGCGGGAGCAGGAGCGGCGC
GAGCAGGAGCGACAGCTGGCAGAGCAGGAGCGTCGGCGGGAGCAGGAGCGGCTCCAGGCCGAGAGGGAGC
TGCAGGAGCGGGAGAAGGCCCTGCGGCTGCAGAAGGAGCAGCTGCAGAGGGAACTGGAGGAGAAGAAGAA
GAAGGAAGAGCAGCAGCGTCTGGCTGAGCGGCAGCTGCAGGAGGAGCAAGAGAAGAAAGCCAAGGAGGCA
GCAGGGGCCAGCAAGGCCCTGAATGTGACTGTGGACGTGCAGTCTCCAGCTTGTACCTCATATCAGATGA
CTCCGCAAGGGCACAGGGCCCCTCCCAAGATCAACCCAGATAACTACGGGATGGATCTGAATAGCGACGA
CTCCACCGATGATGAGGCCCATCCCCGGAAGCCCATCCCCACCTGGGCCCGAGGCACCCCGCTCAGCCAG
GCTATCATTCACCAGTACTACCACCCACCGAACCTTCTGGAGCTCTTTGGAACCATTCTCCCACTGGACT
TGGAGGATATCTTCAAGAAGAGCAAGCCCCGCTATCACAAGCGCACCAGCTCTGCTGTCTGGAACTCACC
GCCCCTGCAGGGCGCCAGGGTCCCCAGCAGCCTGGCCTACAGCCTGAAGAAGCACAAGCTTCGAATTCTG
CAGTCGACGGTACCGCGGGCCCGGGATCCACCGGTCGCCACCATGGTGAGCAAGGGCGAGGAGCTGTTCA
CCGGGGTGGTGCCCATCCTGGTCGAGCTGGACGGCGACGTAAACGGCCACAAGTTCAGCGTGTCCGGCGA
GGGCGAGGGCGATGCCACCTACGGCAAGCTGACCCTGAAGTTCATCTGCACCACCGGCAAGCTGCCCGTG
CCCTGGCCCACCCTCGTGACCACCCTGACCTACGGCGTGCAGTGCTTCAGCCGCTACCCCGACCACATGA
AGCAGCACGACTTCTTCAAGTCCGCCATGCCCGAAGGCTACGTCCAGGAGCGCACCATCTTCTTCAAGGA
CGACGGCAACTACAAGACCCGCGCCGAGGTGAAGTTCGAGGGCGACACCCTGGTGAACCGCATCGAGCTG
AAGGGCATCGACTTCAAGGAGGACGGCAACATCCTGGGGCACAAGCTGGAGTACAACTACAACAGCCACA
ACGTCTATATCATGGCCGACAAGCAGAAGAACGGCATCAAGGTGAACTTCAAGATCCGCCACAACATCGA
GGACGGCAGCGTGCAGCTCGCCGACCACTACCAGCAGAACACCCCCATCGGCGACGGCCCCGTGCTGCTG
CCCGACAACCACTACCTGAGCACCCAGTCCGCCCTGAGCAAAGACCCCAACGAGAAGCGCGATCACATGG
TCCTGCTGGAGTTCGTGACCGCCGCCGGGATCACTCTCGGCATGGACGAGCTGTACAAGTAAAGCGGCCG
CTCGAGTCTAGAGGGCCCGTTTAAACCCGCTGATCAGCCTCGACTGTGCCTTCTAGTTGCCAGCCATCTG
TTGTTTGCCCCTCCCCCGTGCCTTCCTTGACCCTGGAAGGTGCCACTCCCACTGTCCTTTCCTAATAAAA
TGAGGAAATTGCATCGCATTGTCTGAGTAGGTGTCATTCTATTCTGGGGGGTGGGGTGGGGCAGGACAGC
AAGGGGGAGGATTGGGAAGACAATAGCAGGCATGCTGGGGATGCGGTGGGCTCTATGGCTTCTGAGGCGG
AAAGAACCAGCTGGGGCTCTAGGGGGTATCCCC
[124 nt withheld, positions 5284-5407]
C
[91 nt withheld, positions 5409-5499]
A
[49 nt withheld, positions 5501-5549]
CCTTTGACGTTGGAGTCCACGTTCTTT
[37 nt withheld, positions 5577-5613]
ACCCTATCTCGGTCTATTCTTTTGATTTATAAGGGATTTTGCCGATTTCGGCCTATTGGTTAAAAAATGA
GCTGATTTAACAAAAATTTAACGCGAATTAATTCTGTGGAATGTGTGTCAGTTAGGGTGTGGAAAGTCCC
CAGGCTCCCCAGCAGGCAGAAGTATGCAAAGCATGCATCTCAATTAGTCAGCAACCAGGTGTGGAAAGTC
CCCAGGCTCCCCAGCAGGCAGAAGTATGCAAAGCATGCATCTCAATTAGTCAGCAACCATAGTCCCGCCC
CTAACTCCGCCCATCCCGCCCCTAACTCCGCCCAGTTCCGCCCATTCTCCGCCCCATGGCTGACTAATTT
TTTTTATTTATGCAGAGGCCGAGGCCGCCTCTGCCTCTGAGCTATTCCAGAAGTAGTGAGGAGGCTTTTT
TGGAGGCCTAGGCTTTTGCAAAAAGCTCCCGGGAGCTTGTATATCCATTTTCGGATCTGATCAGCACGTG
TTGACAATTAATCATCGGCATAGTATATCGGCATAGTATAATACGACAAGGTGAGGAACTAAACCATGGC
CAAGTTGACCAGTGCCGTTCCGGTGCTCACCGCGCGCGACGTCGCCGGAGCGGTCGAGTTCTGGACCGAC
CGGCTCGGGTTCTCCCGGGACTTCGTGGAGGACGACTTCGCCGGTGTGGTCCGGGACGACGTGACCCTGT
TCATCAGCGCGGTCCAGGACCAGGTGGTGCCGGACAACACCCTGGCCTGGGTGTGGGTGCGCGGCCTGGA
CGAGCTGTACGCCGAGTGGTCGGAGGTCGTGTCCACGAACTTCCGGGACGCCTCCGGGCCGGCCATGACC
GAGATCGGCGAGCAGCCGTGGGGGCGGGAGTTCGCCCTGCGCGACCCGGCCGGCAACTGCGTGCACTTCG
TGGCCGAGGAGCAGGACTGACACGTGCTACGAGATTTCGATTCCACCGCCGCCTTCTATGAAAGGTTGGG
CTTCGGAATCGTTTTCCGGGACGCCGGCTGGATGATCCTCCAGCGCGGGGATCTCATGCTGGAGTTCTTC
GCCCACCCCAACTTGTTTATTGCAGCTTATAATGGTTACAAATAAAGCAATAGCATCACAAATTTCACAA
ATAAAGCATTTTTTTCACTGCATTCTAGTTGTGGTTTGTCCAAACTCATCAATGTATCTTATCATGTCTG
TATACCGTCGACCTCTAGCTAGAGCTTGGCGTAATCATGGTCATAGCTGTTTCCTGTGTGAAATTGTTAT
CCGCTCACAATTCCACACAACATACGAGCCGGAAGCATAAAGTGTAAAGCCTGGGGTGCCTAATGAGTGA
GCTAACTCACATTAATTGCGTTGCGCTCACTGCCCGCTTTCCAGTCGGGAAACCTGTCGTGCCAGCTGCA
TTAATGAATCGGCCAACGCGCGGGGAGAGGCGGTTTGCGTATTGGGCGCTCTTCCGCTTCCTCGCTCACT
GACTCGCTGCGCTCGGTCGTTCGGCTGCGGCGAGCGGTATCAGCTCACTCAAAGGCGGTAATACGGTTAT
CCACAGAATCAGGGGATAACGCAGGAAAGAACATGTGAGCAAAAGGCCAGCAAAAGGCCAGGAACCGTAA
AAAGGCCGCGTTGCTGGCGTTTTTCCATAGGCTCCGCCCCCCTGACGAGCATCACAAAAATCGACGCTCA
AGTCAGAGGTGGCGAAACCCGACAGGACTATAAAGATACCAGGCGTTTCCCCCTGGAAGCTCCCTCGTGC
GCTCTCCTGTTCCGACCCTGCCGCTTACCGGATACCTGTCCGCCTTTCTCCCTTCGGGAAGCGTGGCGCT
TTCTCATAGCTCACGCTGTAGGTATCTCAGTTCGGTGTAGGTCGTTCGCTCCAAGCTGGGCTGTGTGCAC
GAACCCCCCGTTCAGCCCGACCGCTGCGCCTTATCCGGTAACTATCGTCTTGAGTCCAACCCGGTAAGAC
ACGACTTATCGCCACTGGCAGCAGCCACTGGTAACAGGATTAGCAGAGCGAGGTATGTAGGCGGTGCTAC
AGAGTTCTTGAAGTGGTGGCCTAACTACGGCTACACTAGAAGAACAGTATTTGGTATCTGCGCTCTGCTG
AAGCCAGTTACCTTCGGAAAAAGAGTTGGTAGCTCTTGATCCGGCAAACAAACCACCGCTGGTAGCGGTG
GTTTTTTTGTTTGCAAGCAGCAGATTACGCGCAGAAAAAAAGGATCTCAAGAAGATCCTTTGATCTTTTC
TACGGGGTCTGACGCTCAGTGGAACGAAAACTCACGTTAAGGGATTTTGGTCATGAGATTATCAAAAAGG
ATCTTCACCTAGATCCTTTTAAATTAAAAATGAAGTTTTAAATCAATCTAAAGTATATATGAGTAAACTT
GGTCTGACAGTTACCAATGCTTAATCAGTGAGGCACCTATCTCAGCGATCTGTCTATTTCGTTCATCCAT
AGTTGCCTGACTCCCCGTCGTGTAGATAACTACGATACGGGAGGGCTTACCATCTGGCCCCAGTGCTGCA
ATGATACCGCGAGACCCACGCTCACCGGCTCCAGATTTATCAGCAATAAACCAGCCAGCCGGAAGGGCCG
AGCGCAGAAGTGGTCCTGCAACTTTATCCGCCTCCATCCAGTCTATTAATTGTTGCCGGGAAGCTAGAGT
AAGTAGTTCGCCAGTTAATAGTTTGCGCAACGTTGTTGCCATTGCTACAGGCATCGTGGTGTCACGCTCG
TCGTTTGGTATGGCTTCATTCAGCTCCGGTTCCCAACGATCAAGGCGAGTTACATGATCCCCCATGTTGT
GCAAAAAAGCGGTTAGCTCCTTCGGTCCTCCGATCGTTGTCAGAAGTAAGTTGGCCGCAGTGTTATCACT
CATGGTTATGGCAGCACTGCATAATTCTCTTACTGTCATGCCATCCGTAAGATGCTTTTCTGTGACTGGT
GAGTACTCAACCAAGTCATTCTGAGAATAGTGTATGCGGCGACCGAGTTGCTCTTGCCCGGCGTCAATAC
GGGATAATACCGCGCCACATAGCAGAACTTTAAAAGTGCTCATCATTGGAAAACGTTCTTCGGGGCGAAA
ACTCTCAAGGATCTTACCGCTGTTGAGATCCAGTTCGATGTAACCCACTCGTGCACCCAACTGATCTTCA
GCATCTTTTACTTTCACCAGCGTTTCTGGGTGAGCAAAAACAGGAAGGCAAAATGCCGCAAAAAAGGGAA
TAAGGGCGACACGGAAATGTTGAATACTCATACTCTTCCTTTTTCAATATTATTGAAGCATTTATCAGGG
TTATTGTCTCATGAGCGGATACATATTTGAATGTATTTAGAAAAATAAACAAATAGGGGTTCCGCGCACA
TTTCCCCGAAAAGTGCCACCTGACGTC
